Addgene plasmid #147596: pAc5.1B-EGFP-Dm4E-T_1-58-del28-43_T
Purpose: Insect Expression of Dm4E-T_1-58-del28-43
Depositing lab: Elisa Izaurralde. Depositing organization: Max Planck Institute for Developmental Biology. Publication: 4E-BPs require non-canonical 4E-binding motifs and a lateral surface of eIF4E to repress translation. Igreja C, Peter D, Weiler C, Izaurralde E. Nat Commun. 2014 Sep 2;5:4790. doi: 10.1038/ncomms5790. PubMed 25179781.
Backbone
  Vector backbone: Unknown
  Vector type: Insect Expression
Growth in bacteria
  Bacterial resistance: Ampicillin, 100 μg/mL
  Growth temperature: 37°C
  Growth strain: DH5alpha
  Copy number: Low Copy
Gene/Insert
  Gene/Insert name: Dm4E-T_1-58-del28-43
  Species: D. melanogaster (fly)
  Entrez Gene: 4E-T (a.k.a. Dmel_CG32016, CG11097, CG11232, CG32016, Dm4E-T, Dmel\CG32016)
  Cloning method: Unknown
Terms and licenses: Academic/Nonprofit Terms; Industry Terms: Not Available to Industry
Depositor comments: ORF extracted from CG32016 isoform C. NCBI:NM_166798.1 Plasmids from this collection were made available to the research community and donated after the lab closed. Please note that the sequence provided by the depositing laboratory may be theoretical/predicted or based on Sanger sequencing results. There may be discrepancies between sequencing results obtained by Addgene and the depositor sequence. If an Addgene verified sequence is not available, please contact before placing your order to request that our lab fully sequence the plasmid.
How to cite: pAc5.1B-EGFP-Dm4E-T_1-58-del28-43_T was a gift from Elisa Izaurralde (Addgene plasmid # 147596 ; http://n2t.net/addgene:147596 ; RRID:Addgene_147596)
