[The description below was written by a language model from this plasmid's Addgene catalogue record and pLannotate feature annotations shown in this document.]
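Description:
pAc5.1B-EGFP-Dm4E-T_1-58-del28-43_T is an insect cell expression plasmid of about 6.2 kb. The catalogue lists the backbone as unknown, although the name and feature layout point to a pAc5.1-type vector. It is propagated in E. coli through a ColE1/pUC-family origin and selected with ampicillin via the β-lactamase gene and its own promoter. The record lists it as low copy, even though the annotated origin is of the type usually described as high copy. A partial tetracycline resistance gene and a short SV40 large T antigen fragment are also annotated. These appear to be non-functional backbone remnants rather than working parts.

The expression cassette is driven by the Drosophila melanogaster actin 5C promoter, which gives strong constitutive transcription in fly cell lines. Downstream lies EGFP, followed by a short fragment of Drosophila 4E-T (CG32016, taken from isoform C), producing an N-terminally EGFP-tagged peptide. According to the construct name, the fragment spans residues 1–58 with an internal deletion of residues 28–43, which fits the small size of the annotated coding segment. A V5 epitope sequence sits downstream of the insert, but the record does not state whether it is translated in frame or preceded by a stop codon. An SV40 polyadenylation signal follows, annotated on the opposite strand.

4E-T is an eIF4E-binding protein linked to translational repression and P-body function. The associated study examined how 4E-binding proteins use canonical and non-canonical motifs to contact eIF4E. This deletion variant was therefore probably used to test the contribution of the removed segment to eIF4E binding, although the record states only insect expression as its purpose.
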