Features (pLannotate 1.2.2; 10 found; start..end, strand, type, name):
     56..2568    +  promoter       Ac5 promoter: Drosophila melanogaster actin 5C promoter
   2588..3304    +  CDS            EGFP: EGFP is a basic (constitutively fluorescent) green fluorescent protein published in 1996, derived from Aequorea victoria. It is reported to be a rapidly-maturing weak dimer with moderate acid sensitivity.
   3320..3445    +  CDS            4E-T (fragment): 4ET_DROME - Experimental evidence at protein level: Swiss-Prot protein existence level 1. eIF4E1-binding protein that regulates translation and stability of mRNAs in processing bodies (P-bodies) (By similarity). Probably plays a role in P-bodies to coordinate the storage of translationally inactive mRNAs in the cytoplasm and prevent their degradation (By similarity). Acts as a binding platform for multiple RNA-binding proteins. Required for the formation of P-bodies (By similarity). From Drosophila melanogaster (Fruit fly).
   3485..3526    +  CDS            V5 tag: epitope tag from simian virus 5
   3626..3760    -  polyA_signal   SV40 poly(A) signal: SV40 polyadenylation signal
   3783..3867    -  CDS            large T antigen (fragment): large T antigen from SV40 (simian virus 40)
   3868..4338    +  CDS            TcR (fragment): tetracycline efflux protein; tet; confers resistance to tetracycline
   4382..4970    -  rep_origin     ori: high-copy-number ColE1/pMB1/pBR322/pUC origin of replication
   5141..6001    -  CDS            AmpR: β-lactamase; bla; confers resistance to ampicillin, carbenicillin, and related antibiotics
   6002..6106    -  promoter       AmpR promoter: bla
>Addgene plasmid #147596 | pAc5.1B-EGFP-Dm4E-T_1-58-del28-43_T | depositor full sequence | sequence record 290043 | Full Sequence
CTTCAAGGAATTAATTCTATATTCTAAAAACACAAATGATACTTCTAAAAAAAATCATGAATGGCATCAA
CTCTGAATCAAATCTTTGCAGATGCACCTACTTCTCATTTCCACTGTCACATCATTTTTCCAGATCTCGC
TGCCTGTTATGTGGCCCACAAACCAAGACACGTTTTATGGCCATTAAAGCTGGCTGATCGTCGCCAAACA
CCAAATACATATCAATATGTACATTCGAGAAAGAAGCGATCAAAGAAGCGTCTTCGGGCGAGTAGGAGAA
TGCGGAGGAGAAGGAGAACGAGCTGATCTAGTATCTCTCCACAATCCAATGCCAACTGACCAACTGGCCA
TATTCGGAGCAATTTGAAGCCAATTTCCATCGCCTGGCGATCGCTCCATTCTTGGCTATATGTTTTTCAC
CGTTCCCGGGGCCATTTTCAAAGACTCGTCGGTAAGATAAGATTGTGTCACTCGCTGTCTCTCTTCATTT
GTCGAAGAATGCTGAGGAATTTCGCGATGACGTCGGCGAGTATTTTGAAGAATGAGAATAATTTGTATTT
ATACGAAAATCAGTTAGTGGAATTTTCTACAAAAACATGTTATCTATAGATAATTTTGTTGCAAAATATG
TTGACTATGACAAAGATTGTATGTATATACCTTTAATGTATTCTCATTTTCTTATGTATTTATAATGGCA
ATGATGATACTGATGATATTTTAAGATGATGCCAGACCACAGGCTGATTTCTGCGTCTTTTGCCGAACGC
AGTGCATGTGCGGTTGTTGTTTTTTGGAATAGTTTCAATTTTCGGACTGTCCGCTTTGATTTCAGTTTCT
TGGCTTATTCAAAAAGCAAAGTAAAGCCAAAAAAGCGAGATGGCAATACCAAATGCGGCAAAACGGTAGT
GGAAGGAAAGGGGTGCGGGGCAGCGGAAGGAAGGGTGGGGCGGGGCGTGGCGGGGTCTGTGGCTGGGCGC
GACGTCACCGACGTTGGAGCCACTCCTTTGACCATGTGTGCGTGTGTGTATTATTCGTGTCTCGCCACTC
GCCGGTTGTTTTTTTCTTTTTATCTCGCTCTCTCTAGCGCCATCTCGTACGCATGCTCAACGCACCGCAT
GTTGCCGTGTCCTTTATGCGTCATTTTGGCTCGAAATAGGCAATTATTTAAACAAAGATTAGTCAACGAA
AACGCTAAAATAAATAAGTCTACAATATGGTTACTTATTGCCATGTGTGTGCAGCCAACGATAGCAACAA
AAGCAACAACACAGTGGCTTTCCCTCTTTCACTTTTTGTTTGCAAGCGCGTGCGAGCAAGACGGCACGAC
CGGCAAACGCAATTACGCTGACAAAGAGCAGACGAAGTTTTGGCCGAAAAACATCAAGGCGCCTGATACG
AATGCATTTGCAATAACAATTGCGATATTTAATATTGTTTATGAAGCTGTTTGACTTCAAAACACACAAA
AAAAAAAATAAAACAAATTATTTGAAAGAGAATTAGGAATCGGACAGCTTATCGTTACGGGCTAACAGCA
CACCGAGACGAAATAGCTTACCTGACGTCACAGCCTCTGGAAGAACTGCCGCCAAGCAGAGAGAGAGAGA
AAAAGAGGGAGAGCAGCTTAGACCGCATGTGCTTGTGTGTGAGGCGTCTCTCTCTTCGTCTCCTGTTTGC
GCAAACGCATAGACTGCACTGAGAAAATCGATTACCTATTTTTTATGAATGAATATTTGCACTATTACTA
TTCAAAACTATTAAGATAGCAATCACATTCAATAGCCAAATACTATACCACCTGAGCGATGCAACGAAAT
GATCAATTTGAGCAAAAATGCTGCATATTTAGGACGGCATCATTATAGAAATGCTTCTTGCTGTGTACTT
TTCTCTCGTCTGGCAGCTGTTTCGCCGTTATTGTTAAAACCGGCTTAAGTTAGGTGTGTTTTCTACGACT
AGTGATGCCCCTACTAGAAGATGTGTGTTGCACAAATGTCCCTGAATAACCAATTTGAAGTGCAGATAGC
AGTAAACGTAAGCTAATATGAATATTATTTAACTGTAATGTTTTAATATCGCTGGACATTACTAATAAAC
CCACTATAAACACATGTACATATGTATGTTTTGGCATACAATGAGTAGTTGGGGAAAAAATGTGTAAAAG
CACCGTGACCATCACAGCATAAAGATAACCAGCTGAAGTATCGAATATGAGTAACCCCCAAATTGAATCA
CATGCCGCAACTGATAGGACCCATGGAAGTACACTCTTCATGGCGATATACAAGACACACACAAGCACGA
ACACCCAGTTGCGGAGGAAATTCTCCGTAAATGAAAACCCAATCGGCGAACAATTCATACCCATATATGG
TAAAAGTTTTGAACGCGACTTGAGAGCGGAGAGCATTGCGGCTGATAAGGTTTTAGCGCTAAGCGGGCTT
TATAAAACGGGCTGCGGGACCAGTTTTCATATCACTACCGTTTGAGTTCTTGTGCTGTGTGGATACTCCT
CCCGACACAAAGCCGCTCCATCAGCCAGCAGTCGTCTAATCCAGAGACCCCGGATCGGGGTACCAACATG
GTGAGCAAGGGCGAGGAGCTGTTCACCGGGGTGGTGCCCATCCTGGTCGAGCTGGACGGCGACGTAAACG
GCCACAAGTTCAGCGTGTCCGGCGAGGGCGAGGGCGATGCCACCTACGGCAAGCTGACCCTGAAGTTCAT
CTGCACCACCGGCAAGCTGCCCGTGCCCTGGCCCACCCTCGTGACCACCCTGACCTACGGCGTGCAGTGC
TTCAGCCGCTACCCCGACCACATGAAGCAGCACGACTTCTTCAAGTCCGCCATGCCCGAAGGCTACGTCC
AGGAGCGCACCATCTTCTTCAAGGACGACGGCAACTACAAGACCCGCGCCGAGGTGAAGTTCGAGGGCGA
CACCCTGGTGAACCGCATCGAGCTGAAGGGCATCGACTTCAAGGAGGACGGCAACATCCTGGGGCACAAG
CTGGAGTACAACTACAACAGCCACAACGTCTATATCATGGCCGACAAGCAGAAGAACGGCATCAAGGTGA
ACTTCAAGATCCGCCACAACATCGAGGACGGCAGCGTGCAGCTCGCCGACCACTACCAGCAGAACACCCC
CATCGGCGACGGCCCCGTGCTGCTGCCCGACAACCACTACCTGAGCACCCAGTCCGCCCTGAGCAAAGAC
CCCAACGAGAAGCGCGATCACATGGTCCTGCTGGAGTTCGTGACCGCCGCCGGGATCACTCTCGGCATGG
ACGAGCTGTACAAGCCAAGCTTGAATTCTATGGATACATCAAAGATTAGTGCCAGGTACTCGAAAGTAGA
CCTGTTAGCTCTAAGATATGAAGGTAAAAGTCGACAGCGCATTAATCTGAACACAGCTGCGTTAACCGTG
TCCAGCGCCTATTCTTAAGGCGGCCGCTCGAGTCTAGAGGGCCCGCGGTTCGAAGGTAAGCCTATCCCTA
ACCCTCTCCTCGGTCTCGATTCTACGCGTACCGGTCATCATCACCATCACCATTGAGTTTAAACCCGCTG
ATCAGCCTCGACTGTGCCTTCTAAGGCCTGAGCTCGCTGATCAGCCTCGATCGAGGATCCAGACATGATA
AGATACATTGATGAGTTTGGACAAACCACAACTAGAATGCAGTGAAAAAAATGCTTTATTTGTGAAATTT
GTGATGCTATTGCTTTATTTGTAACCATTATAAGCTGCAATAAACAAGTTAACAACAACAATTGCATTCA
TTTTATGTTTCAGGTTCAGGGGGAGGTGTGGGAGGTTTTTTAAAGCAAGTAAAACCTCTACAAATGTGGT
ATGGCTGATTATGATCAGTCGACCGATGCCCTTGAGAGCCTTCAACCCAGTCAGCTCCTTCCGGTGGGCG
CGGGGCATGACTATCGTCGCCGCACTTATGACTGTCTTCTTTATCATGCAACTCGTAGGACAGGTGCCGG
CAGCGCTCTGGGTCATTTTCGGCGAGGACCGCTTTCGCTGGAGCGCGACGATGATCGGCCTGTCGCTTGC
GGTATTCGGAATCTTGCACGCCCTCGCTCAAGCCTTCGTCACTGGTCCCGCCACCAAACGTTTCGGCGAG
AAGCAGGCCATTATCGCCGGCATGGCGGCCGACGCGCTGGGCTACGTCTTGCTGGCGTTCGCGACGCGAG
GCTGGATGGCCTTCCCCATTATGATTCTTCTCGCTTCCGGCGGCATCGGGATGCCCGCGTTGCAGGCCAT
GCTGTCCAGGCAGGTAGATGACGACCATCAGGGACAGCTTCAAGGATCGCTCGCGGCTCTTACCAGCCAG
CAAAAGGCCAGGAACCGTAAAAAGGCCGCGTTGCTGGCGTTTTTCCATAGGCTCCGCCCCCCTGACGAGC
ATCACAAAAATCGACGCTCAAGTCAGAGGTGGCGAAACCCGACAGGACTATAAAGATACCAGGCGTTTCC
CCCTGGAAGCTCCCTCGTGCGCTCTCCTGTTCCGACCCTGCCGCTTACCGGATACCTGTCCGCCTTTCTC
CCTTCGGGAAGCGTGGCGCTTTCTCAATGCTCACGCTGTAGGTATCTCAGTTCGGTGTAGGTCGTTCGCT
CCAAGCTGGGCTGTGTGCACGAACCCCCCGTTCAGCCCGACCGCTGCGCCTTATCCGGTAACTATCGTCT
TGAGTCCAACCCGGTAAGACACGACTTATCGCCACTGGCAGCAGCCACTGGTAACAGGATTAGCAGAGCG
AGGTATGTAGGCGGTGCTACAGAGTTCTTGAAGTGGTGGCCTAACTACGGCTACACTAGAAGGACAGTAT
TTGGTATCTGCGCTCTGCTGAAGCCAGTTACCTTCGGAAAAAGAGTTGGTAGCTCTTGATCCGGCAAACA
AACCACCGCTGGTAGCGGTGGTTTTTTTGTTTGCAAGCAGCAGATTACGCGCAGAAAAAAAGGATCTCAA
GAAGATCCTTTGATCTTTTCTACGGGGTCTGACGCTCAGTGGAACGAAAACTCACGTTAAGGGATTTTGG
TCATGAGATTATCAAAAAGGATCTTCACCTAGATCCTTTTAAATTAAAAATGAAGTTTTAAATCAATCTA
AAGTATATATGAGTAAACTTGGTCTGACAGTTACCAATGCTTAATCAGTGAGGCACCTATCTCAGCGATC
TGTCTATTTCGTTCATCCATAGTTGCCTGACTCCCCGTCGTGTAGATAACTACGATACGGGAGGGCTTAC
CATCTGGCCCCAGTGCTGCAATGATACCGCGAGACCCACGCTCACCGGCTCCAGATTTATCAGCAATAAA
CCAGCCAGCCGGAAGGGCCGAGCGCAGAAGTGGTCCTGCAACTTTATCCGCCTCCATCCAGTCTATTAAT
TGTTGCCGGGAAGCTAGAGTAAGTAGTTCGCCAGTTAATAGTTTGCGCAACGTTGTTGCCATTGCTGCAG
GCATCGTGGTGTCACGCTCGTCGTTTGGTATGGCTTCATTCAGCTCCGGTTCCCAACGATCAAGGCGAGT
TACATGATCCCCCATGTTGTGCAAAAAAGCGGTTAGCTCCTTCGGTCCTCCGATCGTTGTCAGAAGTAAG
TTGGCCGCAGTGTTATCACTCATGGTTATGGCAGCACTGCATAATTCTCTTACTGTCATGCCATCCGTAA
GATGCTTTTCTGTGACTGGTGAGTACTCAACCAAGTCATTCTGAGAATAGTGTATGCGGCGACCGAGTTG
CTCTTGCCCGGCGTCAACACGGGATAATACCGCGCCACATAGCAGAACTTTAAAAGTGCTCATCATTGGA
AAACGTTCTTCGGGGCGAAAACTCTCAAGGATCTTACCGCTGTTGAGATCCAGTTCGATGTAACCCACTC
GTGCACCCAACTGATCTTCAGCATCTTTTACTTTCACCAGCGTTTCTGGGTGAGCAAAAACAGGAAGGCA
AAATGCCGCAAAAAAGGGAATAAGGGCGACACGGAAATGTTGAATACTCATACTCTTCCTTTTTCAATAT
TATTGAAGCATTTATCAGGGTTATTGTCTCATGAGCGGATACATATTTGAATGTATTTAGAAAAATAAAC
AAATAGGGGTTCCGCGCACATTTCCCCGAAAAGTGCCACCTGACGTCTAAGAAACCATTATTATCATGAC
ATTAACCTATAAAAATAGGCGTATCACGAGGCCCTTTCGT
